>Addgene plasmid #161399 | pDONR221-SLC7A8_STOP | addgene full sequence | sequence record 379420 | Addgene NGS Result
CAAATAATGATTTTATTTTGACTGATAGTGACCTGTTCGTTGCAACACATTGATGAGCAATGCTTTTTTA
TAATGCCAACTTTGTACAAAAAAGCAGGCTCCACCATGGAGGAGGGCGCCCGGCACAGAAACAATACCGA
GAAGAAGCACCCAGGCGGCGGCGAGTCCGACGCCTCTCCAGAGGCAGGATCTGGAGGAGGAGGAGTGGCC
CTGAAGAAGGAGATCGGCCTGGTGAGCGCCTGCGGCATCATCGTGGGCAACATCATCGGCTCCGGCATCT
TCGTGTCTCCCAAGGGCGTGCTGGAGAATGCAGGAAGCGTGGGACTGGCCCTGATCGTGTGGATCGTGAC
CGGCTTTATCACAGTGGTGGGCGCCCTGTGCTACGCAGAGCTGGGCGTGACCATCCCAAAGAGCGGCGGC
GACTACTCCTATGTGAAGGATATCTTCGGAGGACTGGCAGGCTTTCTGAGGCTGTGGATCGCCGTGCTGG
TCATCTACCCCACCAACCAGGCCGTGATCGCCCTGACATTCTCCAATTATGTGCTGCAGCCTCTGTTCCC
AACCTGCTTTCCCCCTGAGTCTGGCCTGAGACTGCTGGCCGCCATCTGCCTGCTGCTGCTGACATGGGTG
AACTGTAGCTCCGTGAGGTGGGCAACCAGGGTGCAGGATATCTTCACAGCAGGCAAGCTGCTGGCCCTGG
CACTGATAATTATAATGGGCATTGTCCAGATCTGTAAGGGCGAGTACTTTTGGCTGGAGCCTAAGAACGC
CTTCGAGAATTTTCAGGAGCCAGACATCGGACTGGTGGCCCTGGCCTTCCTGCAGGGCTCTTTTGCCTAC
GGCGGCTGGAACTTCCTGAATTATGTGACCGAGGAGCTGGTGGATCCCTATAAGAACCTGCCTAGGGCCA
TCTTTATCTCCATCCCTCTGGTGACCTTCGTGTACGTGTTTGCCAACGTGGCCTATGTGACAGCCATGTC
TCCACAGGAGCTGCTGGCCAGCAATGCCGTGGCCGTGACATTCGGCGAGAAGCTGCTGGGCGTGATGGCC
TGGATCATGCCTATCTCTGTGGCCCTGAGCACCTTCGGCGGCGTGAATGGCAGCCTGTTTACATCTAGCC
GGCTGTTCTTTGCAGGAGCAAGAGAGGGACACCTGCCATCCGTGCTGGCCATGATCCACGTGAAGCGGTG
CACCCCAATCCCCGCCCTGCTGTTTACCTGTATCTCCACACTGCTGATGCTGGTGACCTCTGACATGTAC
ACACTGATCAACTATGTGGGCTTCATCAATTACCTGTTTTATGGCGTGACAGTGGCCGGCCAGATCGTGC
TGAGGTGGAAGAAGCCAGATATCCCTCGCCCAATCAAGATCAACCTGCTGTTCCCCATCATCTACCTGCT
GTTCTGGGCCTTTCTGCTGGTGTTTAGCCTGTGGTCCGAGCCTGTGGTGTGCGGAATCGGACTGGCAATC
ATGCTGACCGGAGTGCCCGTGTACTTCCTGGGCGTGTATTGGCAGCACAAGCCTAAGTGCTTCAGCGACT
TTATCGAGCTGCTGACCCTGGTGTCCCAGAAGATGTGCGTGGTGGTGTACCCAGAGGTGGAGAGGGGATC
CGGCACAGAGGAGGCCAATGAGGATATGGAGGAGCAGCAGCAGCCTATGTATCAGCCCACCCCTACAAAG
GACAAGGATGTGGCCGGCCAGCCACAGCCCTAAGACCCAGCTTTCTTGTACAAAGTTGGCATTATAAGAA
AGCATTGCTTATCAATTTGTTGCAACGAACAGGTCACTATCAGTCAAAATAAAATCATTATTTGCCATCC
AGCTGATATCCCCTATAGTGAGTCGTATTACATGGTCATAGCTGTTTCCTGGCAGCTCTGGCCCGTGTCT
CAAAATCTCTGATGTTACATTGCACAAGATAAAAATATATCATCATGAACAATAAAACTGTCTGCTTACA
TAAACAGTAATACAAGGGGTGTTATGAGCCATATTCAACGGGAAACGTCGAGGCCGCGATTAAATTCCAA
CATGGATGCTGATTTATATGGGTATAAATGGGCTCGCGATAATGTCGGGCAATCAGGTGCGACAATCTAT
CGCTTGTATGGGAAGCCCGATGCGCCAGAGTTGTTTCTGAAACATGGCAAAGGTAGCGTTGCCAATGATG
TTACAGATGAGATGGTCAGACTAAACTGGCTGACGGAATTTATGCCTCTTCCGACCATCAAGCATTTTAT
CCGTACTCCTGATGATGCATGGTTACTCACCACTGCGATCCCCGGAAAAACAGCATTCCAGGTATTAGAA
GAATATCCTGATTCAGGTGAAAATATTGTTGATGCGCTGGCAGTGTTCCTGCGCCGGTTGCATTCGATTC
CTGTTTGTAATTGTCCTTTTAACAGCGATCGCGTATTTCGTCTCGCTCAGGCGCAATCACGAATGAATAA
CGGTTTGGTTGATGCGAGTGATTTTGATGACGAGCGTAATGGCTGGCCTGTTGAACAAGTCTGGAAAGAA
ATGCATAAACTTTTGCCATTCTCACCGGATTCAGTCGTCACTCATGGTGATTTCTCACTTGATAACCTTA
TTTTTGACGAGGGGAAATTAATAGGTTGTATTGATGTTGGACGAGTCGGAATCGCAGACCGATACCAGGA
TCTTGCCATCCTATGGAACTGCCTCGGTGAGTTTTCTCCTTCATTACAGAAACGGCTTTTTCAAAAATAT
GGTATTGATAATCCTGATATGAATAAATTGCAGTTTCATTTGATGCTCGATGAGTTTTTCTAATCAGAAT
TGGTTAATTGGTTGTAACACTGGCAGAGCATTACGCTGACTTGACGGGACGGCGCAAGCTCATGACCAAA
ATCCCTTAACGTGAGTTACGCGTCGTTCCACTGAGCGTCAGACCCCGTAGAAAAGATCAAAGGATCTTCT
TGAGATCCTTTTTTTCTGCGCGTAATCTGCTGCTTGCAAACAAAAAAACCACCGCTACCAGCGGTGGTTT
GTTTGCCGGATCAAGAGCTACCAACTCTTTTTCCGAAGGTAACTGGCTTCAGCAGAGCGCAGATACCAAA
TACTGTTCTTCTAGTGTAGCCGTAGTTAGGCCACCACTTCAAGAACTCTGTAGCACCGCCTACATACCTC
GCTCTGCTAATCCTGTTACCAGTGGCTGCTGCCAGTGGCGATAAGTCGTGTCTTACCGGGTTGGACTCAA
GACGATAGTTACCGGATAAGGCGCAGCGGTCGGGCTGAACGGGGGGTTCGTGCACACAGCCCAGCTTGGA
GCGAACGACCTACACCGAACTGAGATACCTACAGCGTGAGCTATGAGAAAGCGCCACGCTTCCCGAAGGG
AGAAAGGCGGACAGGTATCCGGTAAGCGGCAGGGTCGGAACAGGAGAGCGCACGAGGGAGCTTCCAGGGG
GAAACGCCTGGTATCTTTATAGTCCTGTCGGGTTTCGCCACCTCTGACTTGAGCGTCGATTTTTGTGATG
CTCGTCAGGGGGGCGGAGCCTATGGAAAAACGCCAGCAACGCGGCCTTTTTACGGTTCCTGGCCTTTTGC
TGGCCTTTTGCTCACATGTTCTTTCCTGCGTTATCCCCTGATTCTGTGGATAACCGTATTACCGCCTTTG
AGTGAGCTGATACCGCTCGCCGCAGCCGAACGACCGAGCGCAGCGAGTCAGTGAGCGAGGAAGCGGAAGA
GCGCCCAATACGCAAACCGCCTCTCCCCGCGCGTTGGCCGATTCATTAATGCAGCTGGCACGACAGGTTT
CCCGACTGGAAAGCGGGCAGTGAGCGCAACGCAATTAATACGCGTACCGCTAGCCAGGAAGAGTTTGTAG
AAACGCAAAAAGGCCATCCGTCAGGATGGCCTTCTGCTTAGTTTGATGCCTGGCAGTTTATGGCGGGCGT
CCTGCCCGCCACCCTCCGGGCCGTTGCTTCACAACGTTCAAATCCGCTCCCGGCGGATTTGTCCTACTCA
GGAGAGCGTTCACCGACAAACAACAGATAAAACGAAAGGCCCAGTCTTCCGACTGAGCCTTTCGTTTTAT
TTGATGCCTGGCAGTTCCCTACTCTCGCGTTAACGCTAGCATGGATGTTTTCCCAGTCACGACGTTGTAA
AACGACGGCCAGTCTTAAGCTCGGGCCC
Features (pLannotate 1.2.2; 10 found; start..end, strand, type, name):
      1..100     +  protein_bind   attL1: mutant version of attL; recombination site for the Gateway® LR reaction LR Clonase™
    106..1710    +  CDS            SLC7A8: LAT2_HUMAN - Also known as LAT2. Experimental evidence at protein level: Swiss-Prot protein existence level 1. Sodium-independent, high-affinity transport of small and large neutral amino acids such as alanine, serine, threonine, cysteine, phenylalanine, tyrosine, leucine, arginine and tryptophan, when associated with SLC3A2/4F2hc. Acts as an amino acid exchanger. Has higher affinity for L-phenylalanine than LAT1 but lower affinity for glutamine and serine. L-alanine is transported at physiological concentrations. Plays a role in basolateral (re)absorption of neutral amino acids. Involved in t
   1715..1814    -  protein_bind   attL2: mutant version of attL; recombination site for the Gateway® LR reaction LR Clonase™
   1832..1850    -  promoter       T7 promoter: promoter for bacteriophage T7 RNA polymerase
   1984..2793    +  CDS            KanR: aminoglycoside phosphotransferase; aph(3')-Ia; confers resistance to kanamycin in bacteria or G418 (Geneticin®) in eukaryotes
   2940..3528    +  rep_origin     ori: high-copy-number ColE1/pMB1/pBR322/pUC origin of replication
   3711..3803    +  CDS            lacI (fragment): lac repressor; lacI; The lac repressor binds to the lac operator to inhibit transcription in E. coli. This inhibition can be relieved by adding lactose or isopropyl-β-D-thiogalactopyranoside (IPTG).
   3858..3885    -  terminator     rrnB T2 terminator: transcription terminator T2 from the E. coli rrnB gene
   4017..4060    +  terminator     rrnB T1 terminator: Escherichia coli rrnB; transcription terminator T1 from the E. coli rrnB gene
   4107..4143    -  CDS            lacZα (fragment): LacZα fragment of β-galactosidase; lacZ fragment
