[The description below was written by a language model from this plasmid's Addgene catalogue record and pLannotate feature annotations shown in this document.]
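Description:
pDONR221-SLC7A8_STOP is a Gateway entry clone built on the pDONR221 backbone, carrying a codon-optimized open reading frame for human SLC7A8 (also known as LAT2 or LPI-PC1). Although catalogued under mammalian expression, the plasmid has no eukaryotic promoter driving the insert. It serves as a shuttle from which the ORF is moved into expression vectors of the user's choice. The sequenced plasmid is about 4.2 kb and is propagated in E. coli through a high-copy ColE1/pUC-type origin, with selection by a kanamycin resistance gene (aminoglycoside phosphotransferase).

The roughly 1.6 kb SLC7A8 coding sequence sits between attL1 and attL2 sites, which recombine with the attR sites of a destination vector in an LR Clonase reaction and transfer the ORF in a defined orientation. Because this version retains a stop codon at the end of the ORF, it suits native or N-terminally tagged expression rather than C-terminal fusions; a companion clone without the stop codon exists for that purpose. The rrnB T1 and T2 terminators upstream of the cassette shield the insert from read-through transcription in bacteria. A T7 promoter lies just outside attL2, and the short lacI and lacZα fragments are backbone remnants with no apparent function here. M13 forward and reverse primer sites flank the cassette for sequence verification.

SLC7A8 encodes a sodium-independent exchanger of small and large neutral amino acids that functions together with SLC3A2/4F2hc. The clone belongs to a consortium-built collection of solute carrier ORFs intended to support transporter research and drug discovery.
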