Addgene plasmid #161399: pDONR221-SLC7A8_STOP
Purpose: Gateway entry clone with codon-optimized ORF sequence for subcloning into custom expression vectors. Contains a STOP codon at the end of the codon-optimized ORF sequence.
Depositing lab: RESOLUTE Consortium & Giulio Superti-Furga. Depositing organization: CeMM Research Center for Molecular Medicine. Publication: The RESOLUTE consortium: unlocking SLC transporters for drug discovery. Superti-Furga G, Lackner D, Wiedmer T, Ingles-Prieto A, Barbosa B, Girardi E, Goldmann U, Gurtl B, Klavins K, Klimek C, Lindinger S, Lineiro-Retes E, Muller AC, Onstein S, Redinger G, Reil D, Sedlyarov V, Wolf G, Crawford M, Everley R, ... Steppan CM. Nat Rev Drug Discov. 2020 Jul;19(7):429-430. doi: 10.1038/d41573-020-00056-6. PubMed 32265506.
Backbone
  Vector backbone: pDONR221
  Backbone manufacturer: ThermoFisher Scientific
  Backbone size w/o insert (bp): 2550
  Vector type: Mammalian Expression
Growth in bacteria
  Bacterial resistance: Kanamycin, 50 μg/mL
  Growth temperature: 37°C
  Growth strain: NEB Stable
  Copy number: High Copy
Gene/Insert
  Gene/Insert name: SLC7A8 (alt name: LPI-PC1, LAT2)
  Species: H. sapiens (human)
  Insert size (bp): 1608
  Entrez Gene: SLC7A8 (a.k.a. LAT2, LPI-PC1)
  Cloning method: Gateway Cloning
  Sequencing primers: 5′ M13-fwd; 3′ M13-rev
Terms and licenses: Academic/Nonprofit Terms; Industry Terms
Depositor comments: This plasmid contains a STOP codon at the end of the codon-optimized ORF. For the version of this plasmid that does not contain a STOP codon, please see Addgene plasmid 132233 For more information on the full Resolute plasmid collection, please see www.addgene.org/depositor-collections/re-solute/. Please provide your feedback on this plasmid to the RESOLUTE consortium by filling out their RESOLUTE repository feedback form: https://forms.office.com/Pages/ResponsePage.aspx?id=0e05yklzmkS7rjFGQL4N7z4feCLQvEJAmVcOCM_u885UN1JJRko0Ukg4TVQwNTZLOUxPQVJWT1NHUCQlQCN0PWcu
How to cite: pDONR221-SLC7A8_STOP was a gift from RESOLUTE Consortium & Giulio Superti-Furga (Addgene plasmid # 161399 ; http://n2t.net/addgene:161399 ; RRID:Addgene_161399)
