>Addgene plasmid #161399 | pDONR221-SLC7A8_STOP | depositor partial sequence | sequence record 312733 | Codon-optimized ORF of SLC7A8
ATGGAGGAGGGCGCCCGGCACAGAAACAATACCGAGAAGAAGCACCCAGGCGGCGGCGAGTCCGACGCCT
CTCCAGAGGCAGGATCTGGAGGAGGAGGAGTGGCCCTGAAGAAGGAGATCGGCCTGGTGAGCGCCTGCGG
CATCATCGTGGGCAACATCATCGGCTCCGGCATCTTCGTGTCTCCCAAGGGCGTGCTGGAGAATGCAGGA
AGCGTGGGACTGGCCCTGATCGTGTGGATCGTGACCGGCTTTATCACAGTGGTGGGCGCCCTGTGCTACG
CAGAGCTGGGCGTGACCATCCCAAAGAGCGGCGGCGACTACTCCTATGTGAAGGATATCTTCGGAGGACT
GGCAGGCTTTCTGAGGCTGTGGATCGCCGTGCTGGTCATCTACCCCACCAACCAGGCCGTGATCGCCCTG
ACATTCTCCAATTATGTGCTGCAGCCTCTGTTCCCAACCTGCTTTCCCCCTGAGTCTGGCCTGAGACTGC
TGGCCGCCATCTGCCTGCTGCTGCTGACATGGGTGAACTGTAGCTCCGTGAGGTGGGCAACCAGGGTGCA
GGATATCTTCACAGCAGGCAAGCTGCTGGCCCTGGCACTGATAATTATAATGGGCATTGTCCAGATCTGT
AAGGGCGAGTACTTTTGGCTGGAGCCTAAGAACGCCTTCGAGAATTTTCAGGAGCCAGACATCGGACTGG
TGGCCCTGGCCTTCCTGCAGGGCTCTTTTGCCTACGGCGGCTGGAACTTCCTGAATTATGTGACCGAGGA
GCTGGTGGATCCCTATAAGAACCTGCCTAGGGCCATCTTTATCTCCATCCCTCTGGTGACCTTCGTGTAC
GTGTTTGCCAACGTGGCCTATGTGACAGCCATGTCTCCACAGGAGCTGCTGGCCAGCAATGCCGTGGCCG
TGACATTCGGCGAGAAGCTGCTGGGCGTGATGGCCTGGATCATGCCTATCTCTGTGGCCCTGAGCACCTT
CGGCGGCGTGAATGGCAGCCTGTTTACATCTAGCCGGCTGTTCTTTGCAGGAGCAAGAGAGGGACACCTG
CCATCCGTGCTGGCCATGATCCACGTGAAGCGGTGCACCCCAATCCCCGCCCTGCTGTTTACCTGTATCT
CCACACTGCTGATGCTGGTGACCTCTGACATGTACACACTGATCAACTATGTGGGCTTCATCAATTACCT
GTTTTATGGCGTGACAGTGGCCGGCCAGATCGTGCTGAGGTGGAAGAAGCCAGATATCCCTCGCCCAATC
AAGATCAACCTGCTGTTCCCCATCATCTACCTGCTGTTCTGGGCCTTTCTGCTGGTGTTTAGCCTGTGGT
CCGAGCCTGTGGTGTGCGGAATCGGACTGGCAATCATGCTGACCGGAGTGCCCGTGTACTTCCTGGGCGT
GTATTGGCAGCACAAGCCTAAGTGCTTCAGCGACTTTATCGAGCTGCTGACCCTGGTGTCCCAGAAGATG
TGCGTGGTGGTGTACCCAGAGGTGGAGAGGGGATCCGGCACAGAGGAGGCCAATGAGGATATGGAGGAGC
AGCAGCAGCCTATGTATCAGCCCACCCCTACAAAGGACAAGGATGTGGCCGGCCAGCCACAGCCCTAA
